>Addgene plasmid #147339 | pAc5.1B-EGFP-DmNot4-dsRNAres_Q | depositor full sequence | sequence record 289786 | Full Sequence
CTTCAAGGAATTAATTCTATATTCTAAAAACACAAATGATACTTCTAAAAAAAATCATGAATGGCATCAA
CTCTGAATCAAATCTTTGCAGATGCACCTACTTCTCATTTCCACTGTCACATCATTTTTCCAGATCTCGC
TGCCTGTTATGTGGCCCACAAACCAAGACACGTTTTATGGCCATTAAAGCTGGCTGATCGTCGCCAAACA
CCAAATACATATCAATATGTACATTCGAGAAAGAAGCGATCAAAGAAGCGTCTTCGGGCGAGTAGGAGAA
TGCGGAGGAGAAGGAGAACGAGCTGATCTAGTATCTCTCCACAATCCAATGCCAACTGACCAACTGGCCA
TATTCGGAGCAATTTGAAGCCAATTTCCATCGCCTGGCGATCGCTCCATTCTTGGCTATATGTTTTTCAC
CGTTCCCGGGGCCATTTTCAAAGACTCGTCGGTAAGATAAGATTGTGTCACTCGCTGTCTCTCTTCATTT
GTCGAAGAATGCTGAGGAATTTCGCGATGACGTCGGCGAGTATTTTGAAGAATGAGAATAATTTGTATTT
ATACGAAAATCAGTTAGTGGAATTTTCTACAAAAACATGTTATCTATAGATAATTTTGTTGCAAAATATG
TTGACTATGACAAAGATTGTATGTATATACCTTTAATGTATTCTCATTTTCTTATGTATTTATAATGGCA
ATGATGATACTGATGATATTTTAAGATGATGCCAGACCACAGGCTGATTTCTGCGTCTTTTGCCGAACGC
AGTGCATGTGCGGTTGTTGTTTTTTGGAATAGTTTCAATTTTCGGACTGTCCGCTTTGATTTCAGTTTCT
TGGCTTATTCAAAAAGCAAAGTAAAGCCAAAAAAGCGAGATGGCAATACCAAATGCGGCAAAACGGTAGT
GGAAGGAAAGGGGTGCGGGGCAGCGGAAGGAAGGGTGGGGCGGGGCGTGGCGGGGTCTGTGGCTGGGCGC
GACGTCACCGACGTTGGAGCCACTCCTTTGACCATGTGTGCGTGTGTGTATTATTCGTGTCTCGCCACTC
GCCGGTTGTTTTTTTCTTTTTATCTCGCTCTCTCTAGCGCCATCTCGTACGCATGCTCAACGCACCGCAT
GTTGCCGTGTCCTTTATGCGTCATTTTGGCTCGAAATAGGCAATTATTTAAACAAAGATTAGTCAACGAA
AACGCTAAAATAAATAAGTCTACAATATGGTTACTTATTGCCATGTGTGTGCAGCCAACGATAGCAACAA
AAGCAACAACACAGTGGCTTTCCCTCTTTCACTTTTTGTTTGCAAGCGCGTGCGAGCAAGACGGCACGAC
CGGCAAACGCAATTACGCTGACAAAGAGCAGACGAAGTTTTGGCCGAAAAACATCAAGGCGCCTGATACG
AATGCATTTGCAATAACAATTGCGATATTTAATATTGTTTATGAAGCTGTTTGACTTCAAAACACACAAA
AAAAAAAATAAAACAAATTATTTGAAAGAGAATTAGGAATCGGACAGCTTATCGTTACGGGCTAACAGCA
CACCGAGACGAAATAGCTTACCTGACGTCACAGCCTCTGGAAGAACTGCCGCCAAGCAGAGAGAGAGAGA
AAAAGAGGGAGAGCAGCTTAGACCGCATGTGCTTGTGTGTGAGGCGTCTCTCTCTTCGTCTCCTGTTTGC
GCAAACGCATAGACTGCACTGAGAAAATCGATTACCTATTTTTTATGAATGAATATTTGCACTATTACTA
TTCAAAACTATTAAGATAGCAATCACATTCAATAGCCAAATACTATACCACCTGAGCGATGCAACGAAAT
GATCAATTTGAGCAAAAATGCTGCATATTTAGGACGGCATCATTATAGAAATGCTTCTTGCTGTGTACTT
TTCTCTCGTCTGGCAGCTGTTTCGCCGTTATTGTTAAAACCGGCTTAAGTTAGGTGTGTTTTCTACGACT
AGTGATGCCCCTACTAGAAGATGTGTGTTGCACAAATGTCCCTGAATAACCAATTTGAAGTGCAGATAGC
AGTAAACGTAAGCTAATATGAATATTATTTAACTGTAATGTTTTAATATCGCTGGACATTACTAATAAAC
CCACTATAAACACATGTACATATGTATGTTTTGGCATACAATGAGTAGTTGGGGAAAAAATGTGTAAAAG
CACCGTGACCATCACAGCATAAAGATAACCAGCTGAAGTATCGAATATGAGTAACCCCCAAATTGAATCA
CATGCCGCAACTGATAGGACCCATGGAAGTACACTCTTCATGGCGATATACAAGACACACACAAGCACGA
ACACCCAGTTGCGGAGGAAATTCTCCGTAAATGAAAACCCAATCGGCGAACAATTCATACCCATATATGG
TAAAAGTTTTGAACGCGACTTGAGAGCGGAGAGCATTGCGGCTGATAAGGTTTTAGCGCTAAGCGGGCTT
TATAAAACGGGCTGCGGGACCAGTTTTCATATCACTACCGTTTGAGTTCTTGTGCTGTGTGGATACTCCT
CCCGACACAAAGCCGCTCCATCAGCCAGCAGTCGTCTAATCCAGAGACCCCGGATCGGGGTACCAACATG
GTGAGCAAGGGCGAGGAGCTGTTCACCGGGGTGGTGCCCATCCTGGTCGAGCTGGACGGCGACGTAAACG
GCCACAAGTTCAGCGTGTCCGGCGAGGGCGAGGGCGATGCCACCTACGGCAAGCTGACCCTGAAGTTCAT
CTGCACCACCGGCAAGCTGCCCGTGCCCTGGCCCACCCTCGTGACCACCCTGACCTACGGCGTGCAGTGC
TTCAGCCGCTACCCCGACCACATGAAGCAGCACGACTTCTTCAAGTCCGCCATGCCCGAAGGCTACGTCC
AGGAGCGCACCATCTTCTTCAAGGACGACGGCAACTACAAGACCCGCGCCGAGGTGAAGTTCGAGGGCGA
CACCCTGGTGAACCGCATCGAGCTGAAGGGCATCGACTTCAAGGAGGACGGCAACATCCTGGGGCACAAG
CTGGAGTACAACTACAACAGCCACAACGTCTATATCATGGCCGACAAGCAGAAGAACGGCATCAAGGTGA
ACTTCAAGATCCGCCACAACATCGAGGACGGCAGCGTGCAGCTCGCCGACCACTACCAGCAGAACACCCC
CATCGGCGACGGCCCCGTGCTGCTGCCCGACAACCACTACCTGAGCACCCAGTCCGCCCTGAGCAAAGAC
CCCAACGAGAAGCGCGATCACATGGTCCTGCTGGAGTTCGTGACCGCCGCCGGGATCACTCTCGGCATGG
ACGAGCTGTACAAGCCAAGCTTGAATTCTGCAGATATCCAGCACAGTGGCGGCCGCTCGAGTATGAACGG
CCTGAGCAGCAATGATGATGCAGTCGAGTGCCCTTTGTGTATGGAGCCGCTTGAGGTGGACGATCTGACC
TTCTTTCCGTGTACCTGCGGATATCAGATTTGCCGATTCTGTTGGCATAGGATCCGCACTGATGAGAACA
AGCTGTGTCCGGCATGCCGAAAGGAGTATCCCGAGAATCCAGCTGACTTTAAGCCGCTGTCGCAGGAGGA
AATGATTGCCTTCAAGTCCCAGAAACGCCAAAGGGACCAACAACGAAAACAAAAGATCACCGAGAACCGC
AAACACTTGGCCAACGTTCGCGTTGTCCAAAAGAACTTGGTGTTCGTTGTGGGGCTACCACCACGACTTG
CTGATGCAGACATATTAAAGAAACACGAGTATTTCGGTAAATATGGGAAAATTCATAAAGTCGTTATAAA
TCCAAGTACCACGTATGCCGGGGTCCAGGGTCCATCTGCTTCTGCGTATGTCACATATGTTAATAACTCG
GATGCCTTGCGGGCCATTCAAAGCGTCAATAATATTATGATAGACGGTCGGCTTATAAAGACCAGCTTGG
GGACAACCAAATACTGTAGCCACTTCATGAAGAACCAGCAGTGTCCCAAGAGCGACTGCATGTACTTACA
TGAATTGGGCGATCCCGAGGCCAGTTTCACAAAGGAGGAAATGCATCAGGGAAAGCACCTGGAGTACGAG
AAGCGCCTGCACGATACTCTAATTGCGTCATTGGGACCGAATGCAACAGGTATTGTAAATGTCGCGATTC
CATCGTCATCGTCAGCGTCATCCTCGTCCTCTGGATCGGGTACAAATGGTTCAAGTGCATCAGGTAATGC
CCAGCAAAAGGAGGCCTGGCCAAGCTTATCGGTCCCGCCCATCAATGGCAAAGAGGCGGCTGCCACTGCG
ACCAGTTCCAGTGGGAAAAGTAAACGGGAGAAGCTGCGCAACGAGAAGAGGCACGAGAAGAACAAGGCGA
AGAATAAGAACGGCAGCAATACAAACGCCAATGCCTCAAACAAGGAGAACTATGTTCCCGAAACGAGAAG
CAGCACAAGTACTGAGACATTCGCAGAGGCTACGGCGGATGCACCGGCTTCCACCAAGGCAGAACCGCCG
CAAGCCTCTAGCAATAGAACGAGGGCGGATCGTGGAAAAGATCGGACCACGGCTAGTGCAAAGGAGCAGA
AGAAGGGCAAGGAAACTGCTCCAGCACCTGCAGCAAGTAAACCGGCGGAGCGGGTTGAAACAAGCGAGAG
TACAATAAGACAAAAGAAGGCGGAAGTAACCGAAAGCTGTGAAGATAACTTACCACAAAAGAGATTAGCG
GGAACAAACGTTCAAAGATCTGTGAGCTCTTGTAGCGAAAATAGCGAAGGACACGTCTCTGAGAGTAGCT
TAAGTGAGAAGAGTTTAACTGGTGATTATGTGGAGGAAAAGTGCAATAGTGTGAATTCGGAAAGCCAGCA
AGAAAGTGTAAAGTTTCAGGAGGAGCTCGAAAAGAGCAACGAGGCAATTGTCGAGGCCGAAACGATTCTG
CCAACAGCTGAGTCCTCTGAGGACATCAGTCCCGCTGCAGTGGCGCCAGGCAATGGAGAAGACGAAGGAT
GCTTACCCGTTGTTGATCCAGTCGAACCACCGAGTCTGGCGGATAATGGAAGCAGAGTAACAGATGCGCT
ATCTAAGCTGAACATTTTCGATGACACGCCTAGCTTTTTCACATCGCCATCATTCCAGCAAGCACCCATA
TTAAAGAATAAATTGGACCTGGAGATGCGCCAATCACACCTTCCGGATCTGGTGAATGATATCGACGGCA
TTCAGAAAGCGAGCAACACGAATGAATGGGAAGAGGCTTTCAAGAACGTCATGATGGGAAATACCCAACA
TATGGAAGAACAGTTGCTGCAACAACAGCACCTGCAACAACACCAAAACCTGCGTCATCAATTGGTCCTG
CAGCAAGAAGAATTTTTGCGTATGCAGGAGCTTCAAAAGCGTAATAATTTCGCTACCCAGATTAATGGAC
CGGCTAACGACTTTTTGCGAGCCTACGAATTGCGCGCCCAGGCTAACGCGATTATCCAACAGCAGCTACT
ACAGCAACATGCGGGAGAGAACTTGTTCGGAGGAAATATGTCCAAATTTTTTGACTTTCACAAGTCGCAA
CCCCAATCGCATCACCAATACCTTAACGGCCACCCCCCGCAGATTAACGGTAACGGAGCCGTCCCCGAAC
CCCAGCGAGTCGCTGCTTCGCTGGAGTCCAACCGCTTGAACAGCCCGTTCGTGGAGAACGGCTTGATCAA
TAGCCAACAACAACAACAGCAACAGCAGAAACAACGGATGATGGGCATGTACGAGTTCATGCCACCGAAT
ACCCAGAGTCAACAAAACCGCTTCACGCAAAATAGCATTGTGGATGACGATCTAGGCTTTGATCCCTTCG
TTGAGACCCAAAAGGGACTTGCTGAACTTATGGAAAATGAGGTGGTCCAAAAACAGAGTATTAATAATGA
GAACCCCTTGCCGAAGTTGCCGCCACAGCCTCAAGTTCCACCCCATCCGCAATTGGTGGACAACCTGCAG
CGAGCTCGCATGCCGCCGCCAGGCTTCAATCACGTCAACACATTGGGCTTGGGCGGTGCATCCAGACTGC
AGCTCACCAGCAAAATAATGCCCTTCATGAACATGCCCGTTAATGGGGTGGGCAACAGCGGTGCCCAGGG
ACAGCACCAAATGCCAATGGGTGTCAACTGGAATGCGCCGATGGGCATGCACCAGAACCCGGGACAGCCC
GTGGGTGATTCGCAATTGCAGCATCCAATGGCTCACAACAAGGTTTACAACAACAGTGATTGGACTTCAA
TGGATCCGGCTATACTTTCGTTTAGACAGTATTCTTCTTTTCCACAAAACCAAATTCCCCCACATCCTCA
GCAGCAACAGGATTTATTTTTGCAGCATTTGGCTCAACAGCAAAATTCCCAGAGTGGTGGTTTCAACAAC
CAGGCACAGCAAATGCTTCCTATGGGGATGCCCAATAGTTTGCTGAACGGACAACAAACGCAGCCGCCAC
AGGTCAATGCCAATGTTCAGGGCATGCTTGAGTTTTTAAAAAGCCGTCAATTCGTTTAGTTCGAAGGTAA
GCCTATCCCTAACCCTCTCCTCGGTCTCGATTCTACGCGTACCGGTCATCATCACCATCACCATTGAGTT
TAAACCCGCTGATCAGCCTCGACTGTGCCTTCTAAGGCCTGAGCTCGCTGATCAGCCTCGATCGAGGATC
CAGACATGATAAGATACATTGATGAGTTTGGACAAACCACAACTAGAATGCAGTGAAAAAAATGCTTTAT
TTGTGAAATTTGTGATGCTATTGCTTTATTTGTAACCATTATAAGCTGCAATAAACAAGTTAACAACAAC
AATTGCATTCATTTTATGTTTCAGGTTCAGGGGGAGGTGTGGGAGGTTTTTTAAAGCAAGTAAAACCTCT
ACAAATGTGGTATGGCTGATTATGATCAGTCGACCGATGCCCTTGAGAGCCTTCAACCCAGTCAGCTCCT
TCCGGTGGGCGCGGGGCATGACTATCGTCGCCGCACTTATGACTGTCTTCTTTATCATGCAACTCGTAGG
ACAGGTGCCGGCAGCGCTCTGGGTCATTTTCGGCGAGGACCGCTTTCGCTGGAGCGCGACGATGATCGGC
CTGTCGCTTGCGGTATTCGGAATCTTGCACGCCCTCGCTCAAGCCTTCGTCACTGGTCCCGCCACCAAAC
GTTTCGGCGAGAAGCAGGCCATTATCGCCGGCATGGCGGCCGACGCGCTGGGCTACGTCTTGCTGGCGTT
CGCGACGCGAGGCTGGATGGCCTTCCCCATTATGATTCTTCTCGCTTCCGGCGGCATCGGGATGCCCGCG
TTGCAGGCCATGCTGTCCAGGCAGGTAGATGACGACCATCAGGGACAGCTTCAAGGATCGCTCGCGGCTC
TTACCAGCCAGCAAAAGGCCAGGAACCGTAAAAAGGCCGCGTTGCTGGCGTTTTTCCATAGGCTCCGCCC
CCCTGACGAGCATCACAAAAATCGACGCTCAAGTCAGAGGTGGCGAAACCCGACAGGACTATAAAGATAC
CAGGCGTTTCCCCCTGGAAGCTCCCTCGTGCGCTCTCCTGTTCCGACCCTGCCGCTTACCGGATACCTGT
CCGCCTTTCTCCCTTCGGGAAGCGTGGCGCTTTCTCAATGCTCACGCTGTAGGTATCTCAGTTCGGTGTA
GGTCGTTCGCTCCAAGCTGGGCTGTGTGCACGAACCCCCCGTTCAGCCCGACCGCTGCGCCTTATCCGGT
AACTATCGTCTTGAGTCCAACCCGGTAAGACACGACTTATCGCCACTGGCAGCAGCCACTGGTAACAGGA
TTAGCAGAGCGAGGTATGTAGGCGGTGCTACAGAGTTCTTGAAGTGGTGGCCTAACTACGGCTACACTAG
AAGGACAGTATTTGGTATCTGCGCTCTGCTGAAGCCAGTTACCTTCGGAAAAAGAGTTGGTAGCTCTTGA
TCCGGCAAACAAACCACCGCTGGTAGCGGTGGTTTTTTTGTTTGCAAGCAGCAGATTACGCGCAGAAAAA
AAGGATCTCAAGAAGATCCTTTGATCTTTTCTACGGGGTCTGACGCTCAGTGGAACGAAAACTCACGTTA
AGGGATTTTGGTCATGAGATTATCAAAAAGGATCTTCACCTAGATCCTTTTAAATTAAAAATGAAGTTTT
AAATCAATCTAAAGTATATATGAGTAAACTTGGTCTGACAGTTACCAATGCTTAATCAGTGAGGCACCTA
TCTCAGCGATCTGTCTATTTCGTTCATCCATAGTTGCCTGACTCCCCGTCGTGTAGATAACTACGATACG
GGAGGGCTTACCATCTGGCCCCAGTGCTGCAATGATACCGCGAGACCCACGCTCACCGGCTCCAGATTTA
TCAGCAATAAACCAGCCAGCCGGAAGGGCCGAGCGCAGAAGTGGTCCTGCAACTTTATCCGCCTCCATCC
AGTCTATTAATTGTTGCCGGGAAGCTAGAGTAAGTAGTTCGCCAGTTAATAGTTTGCGCAACGTTGTTGC
CATTGCTGCAGGCATCGTGGTGTCACGCTCGTCGTTTGGTATGGCTTCATTCAGCTCCGGTTCCCAACGA
TCAAGGCGAGTTACATGATCCCCCATGTTGTGCAAAAAAGCGGTTAGCTCCTTCGGTCCTCCGATCGTTG
TCAGAAGTAAGTTGGCCGCAGTGTTATCACTCATGGTTATGGCAGCACTGCATAATTCTCTTACTGTCAT
GCCATCCGTAAGATGCTTTTCTGTGACTGGTGAGTACTCAACCAAGTCATTCTGAGAATAGTGTATGCGG
CGACCGAGTTGCTCTTGCCCGGCGTCAACACGGGATAATACCGCGCCACATAGCAGAACTTTAAAAGTGC
TCATCATTGGAAAACGTTCTTCGGGGCGAAAACTCTCAAGGATCTTACCGCTGTTGAGATCCAGTTCGAT
GTAACCCACTCGTGCACCCAACTGATCTTCAGCATCTTTTACTTTCACCAGCGTTTCTGGGTGAGCAAAA
ACAGGAAGGCAAAATGCCGCAAAAAAGGGAATAAGGGCGACACGGAAATGTTGAATACTCATACTCTTCC
TTTTTCAATATTATTGAAGCATTTATCAGGGTTATTGTCTCATGAGCGGATACATATTTGAATGTATTTA
GAAAAATAAACAAATAGGGGTTCCGCGCACATTTCCCCGAAAAGTGCCACCTGACGTCTAAGAAACCATT
ATTATCATGACATTAACCTATAAAAATAGGCGTATCACGAGGCCCTTTCGT
Features (pLannotate 1.2.2; 10 found; start..end, strand, type, name):
     56..2568    +  promoter       Ac5 promoter: Drosophila melanogaster actin 5C promoter
   2588..3304    +  CDS            EGFP: EGFP is a basic (constitutively fluorescent) green fluorescent protein published in 1996, derived from Aequorea victoria. It is reported to be a rapidly-maturing weak dimer with moderate acid sensitivity.
   3368..4120    +  CDS            CNOT4 (fragment): CNOT4_HUMAN - Also known as NOT4. Experimental evidence at protein level: Swiss-Prot protein existence level 1. Has E3 ubiquitin ligase activity, promoting ubiquitination and degradation of target proteins (PubMed:11823428, PubMed:22159038, PubMed:26575292). Involved in activation of the JAK/STAT pathway (PubMed:11823428, PubMed:22159038). Catalyzes ubiquitination of methylated RBM15 (PubMed:26575292). Plays a role in quality control of translation of mitochondrial outer membrane-localized mRNA (PubMed:29861391). As part of the PINK1-regulated signaling, upon mitochondria damage, ubiquitinates
   6506..6547    +  CDS            V5 tag: epitope tag from simian virus 5
   6647..6781    -  polyA_signal   SV40 poly(A) signal: SV40 polyadenylation signal
   6804..6888    -  CDS            large T antigen (fragment): large T antigen from SV40 (simian virus 40)
   6889..7359    +  CDS            TcR (fragment): tetracycline efflux protein; tet; confers resistance to tetracycline
   7403..7991    -  rep_origin     ori: high-copy-number ColE1/pMB1/pBR322/pUC origin of replication
   8162..9022    -  CDS            AmpR: β-lactamase; bla; confers resistance to ampicillin, carbenicillin, and related antibiotics
   9023..9127    -  promoter       AmpR promoter: bla
