[The description below was written by a language model from this plasmid's Addgene catalogue record and pLannotate feature annotations shown in this document.]
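Description:
pAc5.1B-EGFP-DmNot4-dsRNAres_Q is a 9.2 kb insect-cell expression plasmid that produces an EGFP-tagged form of the Drosophila melanogaster NOT4 protein (gene CG31716). The catalogue lists the backbone as unknown, although the name and annotated features point to a pAc5.1-type vector. In bacteria it is maintained through a ColE1/pUC-family origin and selected with ampicillin via the β-lactamase gene and its own promoter. The record describes it as low copy, even though the annotated origin is of a type usually labelled high copy. Short fragments of a tetracycline resistance gene and SV40 large T antigen are also annotated; these appear to be non-functional backbone remnants.

Expression is driven by the Drosophila actin 5C promoter, a strong constitutive promoter commonly used in fly cell lines. EGFP sits immediately downstream, followed by the NOT4 insert, so the fluorescent protein is positioned as an N-terminal tag. The annotation tool recognised only the part of the insert that resembles human CNOT4, an E3 ubiquitin ligase, but the recorded insert is the fly gene. A V5 epitope sequence and an SV40 polyadenylation signal lie downstream; the record does not say whether the V5 tag is translated in frame with the insert.

The "dsRNAres" label indicates a coding sequence made resistant to dsRNA-mediated knockdown, which fits complementation experiments in cells depleted of endogenous NOT4. The associated study concerns how NOT4 associates with the CCR4-NOT complex. Relative to the NCBI reference, the insert has seven silent changes, five amino-acid substitutions (G207S, S402G, A405T, V537D, I899M) and a three-residue deletion, which were found in two independent clones. The depositor sequence may be theoretical rather than fully verified.
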