Addgene plasmid #147339: pAc5.1B-EGFP-DmNot4-dsRNAres_Q
Purpose: Insect Expression of DmNot4-dsRNAres
Depositing lab: Elisa Izaurralde. Depositing organization: Max Planck Institute for Developmental Biology. Publication: A conserved CAF40-binding motif in metazoan NOT4 mediates association with the CCR4-NOT complex. Keskeny C, Raisch T, Sgromo A, Igreja C, Bhandari D, Weichenrieder O, Izaurralde E. Genes Dev. 2019 Feb 1;33(3-4):236-252. doi: 10.1101/gad.320952.118. Epub 2019 Jan 28. PubMed 30692204.
Backbone
  Vector backbone: Unknown
  Vector type: Insect Expression
Growth in bacteria
  Bacterial resistance: Ampicillin, 100 μg/mL
  Growth temperature: 37°C
  Growth strain: DH5alpha
  Copy number: Low Copy
Gene/Insert
  Gene/Insert name: DmNot4-dsRNAres
  Species: D. melanogaster (fly)
  Mutation: 7 silent mutations and 5 non silent mutations G207S, S402G, A405T, V537D, I899M and a deletion of 3 AA compared to the sequence given by NCBI:NM_164919.2; the annotated variations were found in two different clones from 2 independent experiments.
  Entrez Gene: CG31716 (a.k.a. CG5244, cg5251, CG5251, Dmel\CG31716, not3/5, not4, NOT4)
  Cloning method: Unknown
Terms and licenses: Academic/Nonprofit Terms; Industry Terms: Not Available to Industry
Depositor comments: Plasmids from this collection were made available to the research community and donated after the lab closed. Please note that the sequence provided by the depositing laboratory may be theoretical/predicted or based on Sanger sequencing results. There may be discrepancies between sequencing results obtained by Addgene and the depositor sequence. If an Addgene verified sequence is not available, please contact before placing your order to request that our lab fully sequence the plasmid.
How to cite: pAc5.1B-EGFP-DmNot4-dsRNAres_Q was a gift from Elisa Izaurralde (Addgene plasmid # 147339 ; http://n2t.net/addgene:147339 ; RRID:Addgene_147339)
